Addgene plasmid #213786: pGR618
Purpose: Integrates at the CAN1 locus the BB-Tv TP-DNAP1 variant and the Nourseothricin resistance marker. Includes an I-SceI transient expression cassette
Depositing lab: Chang Liu. Depositing organization: University of California, Irvine.
Backbone
  Vector backbone: pcDNA3.1
  Vector type: Bacterial Expression, Yeast Expression, Synthetic Biology
  Selectable markers: Nourseothricin
Growth in bacteria
  Bacterial resistance: Ampicillin, 100 μg/mL
  Growth temperature: 37°C
  Growth strain: DH5alpha
  Copy number: High Copy
Gene/Insert
  Gene/Insert name: BB-Tv TP-DNAP1
  Species: S. cerevisiae (budding yeast), Synthetic
  Insert size (bp): 3000
Terms and licenses: Academic/Nonprofit Terms; Industry Terms: Not Available to Industry
How to cite: pGR618 was a gift from Chang Liu (Addgene plasmid # 213786 ; http://n2t.net/addgene:213786 ; RRID:Addgene_213786)
