[The description below was written by a language model from this plasmid's Addgene catalogue record and pLannotate feature annotations shown in this document.]
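Description:
pGR618 is a 10 kb yeast integration plasmid built for synthetic biology work in Saccharomyces cerevisiae. It is propagated in E. coli as a high-copy plasmid through a ColE1/pUC-type origin, with ampicillin selection from the bla gene. The catalogue lists the backbone as pcDNA3.1, but the annotated features show only bacterial maintenance elements (origin, AmpR, a bom fragment and lac promoter/operator remnants). No mammalian expression elements and no yeast replication origin are annotated, which fits a construct meant to integrate into the chromosome rather than replicate on its own in yeast.

The main payload is BB-Tv TP-DNAP1, a variant of the terminal protein–DNA polymerase fusion. The feature table matches this roughly 3 kb open reading frame to the Kluyveromyces lactis linear-plasmid DNA polymerase, and an ADH1 terminator follows it. The promoter driving the polymerase is not annotated, and the nature of the BB-Tv changes is not stated in the record. A fragment matching the yeast FIN1 gene lies upstream, but its role is not explained. Immediately downstream of the polymerase is a nourseothricin resistance cassette, in which nat1 sits between the Ashbya gossypii TEF promoter and terminator to allow selection of yeast integrants.

According to the record, the polymerase and marker integrate together at the CAN1 locus, although the homology arms are not annotated. A separate cassette places the I-SceI homing endonuclease under the strong constitutive TDH3 (GAP) promoter for transient expression. This presumably provides a site-specific double-strand break that assists integration, but the record does not say where the cleavage sites are.
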