Features (pLannotate 1.2.2; 16 found; start..end, strand, type, name):
     12..64      -  misc_feature   bom (fragment): basis of mobility region from pBR322
    245..911     +  promoter       GAP promoter: S. cerevisiae TDH3; promoter for glyceraldehyde-3-phosphate dehydrogenase
    912..1616    +  CDS            SCEI (sequence partly withheld): SCE1_YEAST - Also known as OMEGA, SECY. Experimental evidence at protein level: Swiss-Prot protein existence level 1. Mitochondrial DNA endonuclease involved in intron homing. It introduces a specific double-strand break in the DNA of the 21S rRNA gene and thus mediates the insertion of an intron, containing its own coding sequence (group I intron), into an intronless gene. Specifically recognizes and cleaves the sequence 5'-TAGGGATAACAGGGTAAT-3'. From Saccharomyces cerevisiae (strain ATCC 204508 / S288c) (Baker's yeast).
   2338..2679    +  CDS            FIN1 (fragment): FIN1_YEAST - Experimental evidence at protein level: Swiss-Prot protein existence level 1. Forms cell-cycle specific filaments between the spindle pole bodies of dividing yeast cells. From Saccharomyces cerevisiae (strain ATCC 204508 / S288c) (Baker's yeast).
   3050..6010    +  CDS            RF1: DPO1_KLULA - Protein inferred from homology: Swiss-Prot protein existence level 3. From Kluyveromyces lactis (strain ATCC 8585 / CBS 2359 / DSM 70799 / NBRC 1267 / NRRL Y-1140 / WM37) (Yeast) (Candida sphaerica).
   6020..6185    +  terminator     ADH1 terminator: S. cerevisiae ADH1; transcription terminator for the S. cerevisiae alcohol dehydrogenase 1 (ADH1) gene
   6186..6529    +  promoter       TEF promoter: Ashbya gossypii TEF promoter
   6536..7100    +  CDS            NrsR (fragment): nourseothricin acetyltransferase; Streptomyces noursei nat1; confers resistance to nourseothricin
   7108..7305    +  terminator     TEF terminator: Ashbya gossypii TEF terminator
   7865..7881    -  protein_bind   lac operator: The lac repressor binds to the lac operator to inhibit transcription in E. coli. This inhibition can be relieved by adding lactose or isopropyl-β-D-thiogalactopyranoside (IPTG). lac repressor encoded by lacI
   7889..7919    -  promoter       lac promoter: promoter for the E. coli lac operon
   7934..7955    -  protein_bind   CAP binding site: CAP binding activates transcription in the presence of cAMP. E. coli catabolite activator protein
   7968..8060    -  CDS            lacI (fragment): lac repressor; lacI; The lac repressor binds to the lac operator to inhibit transcription in E. coli. This inhibition can be relieved by adding lactose or isopropyl-β-D-thiogalactopyranoside (IPTG).
   8243..8831    -  rep_origin     ori: high-copy-number ColE1/pMB1/pBR322/pUC origin of replication
   9002..9862    -  CDS            AmpR: β-lactamase; bla; confers resistance to ampicillin, carbenicillin, and related antibiotics
   9863..9967    -  promoter       AmpR promoter: bla
>Addgene plasmid #213786 | pGR618 | addgene full sequence | sequence record 424624 | Addgene NGS Result
TCCCGATCCCCTATGGTGCACTCTCAGTACAATCTGCTCTGATGCCGCATAGTTAAGCCAGTATCTGCTC
CCTGCTTGTGTGTTGGAGGTCGCTGAGTAGTGCGCGAGCAAAATTTAAGCTACAACAAGGCAAGGCTTGA
CCGACAATTGCATGAAGAATCTGCTTAGGGTTAGGCGTTTTGCGCTGCTTCGCGATGTACGGGCCAGATA
TACGCGTTGGTGAGTGAATTCCAGTTCGAGTTTATCATTATCAATACTGCCATTTCAAAGAATACGTAAA
TAATTAATAGTAGTGATTTTCCTAACTTTATTTAGTCAAAAAATTAGCCTTTTAATTCTGCTGTAACCCG
TACATGCCCAAAATAGGGGGCGGGTTACACAGAATATATAACATCGTAGGTGTCTGGGTGAACAGTTTAT
TCCTGGCATCCACTAAATATAATGGAGCCCGCTTTTTAAGCTGGCATCCAGAAAAAAAAAGAATCCCAGC
ACCAAAATATTGTTTTCTTCACCAACCATCAGTTCATAGGTCCATTCTCTTAGCGCAACTACAGAGAACA
GGGGCACAAACAGGCAAAAAACGGGCACAACCTCAATGGAGTGATGCAACCTGCCTGGAGTAAATGATGA
CACAAGGCAATTGACCCACGCATGTATCTATCTCATTTTCTTACACCTTCTATTACCTTCTGCTCTCTCT
GATTTGGAAAAAGCTGAAAAAAAAGGTTGAAACCAGTTCCCTGAAATTATTCCCCTACTTGACTAATAAG
TATATAAAGACGGTAGGTATTGATTGTAATTCTGTAAATCTATTTCTTAAACTTCTTAAATTCTACTTTT
ATAGTTAGTCTTTTTTTTAGTTTTAAAACACCAAGAACTTAGTTTCGAATAAACACACATAAACAAACAA
AATGAAG
[354 nt withheld, positions 918-1271]
AAGAAAACCATCCCAAACAACTTGGTTGAAAACTACTTGACCCCAATGTCTTTGGCTTACTGGTTCATGG
ACGACGGTGGTAAGTGGGACTACAACAAGAACTCTACCAACAAGTCTATCGTTTTGAACACCCAATCTTT
CACCTTCGAAGAAGTTGAATACTTGGTTAAGGGTTTGAGAAACAAGTTCCAATTGAACTGTTACGTTAAG
ATCAACAAGAACAAGCCAATCATCTACATCGACTCTATGTCTTACTTGATCTTCTACAACTTGATCAAGC
CATACTTGATCCCACAAATGATGTACAAGTTGCCAAACACCATCTCTTCTGAAACCTTCTTGAAGTAAAT
AAAGCAATCTTGATGAGGATAATGATTTTTTTTTGAATATACATAAATACTACCGTTTTTCTGCTAGATT
TTGTGATGACGTAAATAAGTACATATTACTTTTTAAGCCAAGACAAGATTAAGCATTAACTTTACCCTTT
TCTTTCTAAGTTTCAATATTAGTTATCACTGTTTAAAAGTTATGGCGAGAACGTCGGCGGTTAAAATATA
TTACCCTGAACGGAATTCTATATCTTTAACAGATTCCAAACCCTAAAGTGTCCGAATTTTCAATAGGGCG
AACTTGAAGAATAACCAAGGTCAATAATATATCTTTTAGTATAACCCTGAAATTTGCCCTATAGAAATCT
AGGGTTTCTGTGTGGTTTCCGGGTGAGTCATACGGCTTTTTTGAATTTCTTTTTTTGCAGTTGTCTCTAT
CAATGAAAATTTCGAGGAAGACGATAAGGTTAAGATAAGTAGATAAGAGAATGATACGAGATAAAGCACA
AATTAGCAGAAAGAAGAGTGGTTGCGAACAGAGTAAACCGAATCAGGGAATCCCTTTTTGCAAAAACATC
AATTATCCTTTTCTTTTTTTTACGTATATATCTGGAACAGAAATATATAAGTTACTATTATACTTATAGT
TGGATCCAGTTTTTAATCTGTCGTCAATCGAAAGTTTATTTCAGAGTTCTTCAGACTTCTTAACTCCTGT
AAAAACAAAAAAAAAAAAAGGCATAGCATTTGAGAATGACCTTCCACGAGCTAAATTGAAAGGGAAGAAT
TTATTAGTTGAACTCAAGAAAGAAGAGGATGACGTGGGAAATGGCATAGAATCCCTTACTAAATCGAACA
CTAAACTGAACTCCATGCTGGCGAACGAAGGTAAGATACACAAAGCTAGTTTCCAGAAAAGTGTAAAATT
TAAACTACCTGATAATATAGTGACTGAAGAAACCGTGGAACTTAAAGAAATAAAGGACTTGCTACTACAA
ATGTTGAGATGACAGCGAGAGATTGAATCAAGATTATCCAATATCGAACTTCAACTCACGGAAATACCGA
AACATAAGTAATCATATCCCTTCTCACATTTTTTACACAGGAAGTAAGCAAGTTATGTTATATTTCCGAC
ACTATAATTAATTCTTAGCAGTTAAAGGTGCTTTGTCTATATTACATTTACATACAGCTTGAGTGATCCT
GACCGGATATAGGGTCCTATTTTCTTACGTGAACGGCTTTTCTTCTTGTTCCCGATGGCCTTCATGTGAA
AAAGCACTCCTCGGGAGGCGGAAAAATATCAAAAGTACGGGGCGAAGTTTATAATGAAGATTTATCGATA
TAAATTTTGGTTATTTCAGGAGAACAAGAAAGCTCTTTACACTAAAATTATCAGAGAAGAAGCTGATATA
TTAGCCCTAAGGAGTACACCAAAACACAATGGACTACAAAGACAAAGCATTAAACGACTTGAGAAACGTA
TACGCAGACTTCGACTCCTTGCCATTGGACTTCAGACAAATCTTAATTAAGGATAGAGCTACATTGTTGC
AAAAGGAAGACGTTGAAAAGAAAATTTTGGAAAGACAAGAAGATGCCAAAAAGTACGCTGAATACTTGAA
GCAATCAGAAATCCCAGAAAGAATCTCCTTACCTAACATCAAGAGACATAAGGGTGTATCAATCTCCTTT
GAAGAAACATCTGAAGATATGGTCTTGGAACCAAGACCTTTTATCTTCGACGGTTTGAACATCAGATGTT
TCAGAAGAGAAACCATATTCAGTTTGAAAAATAAGATTTTGAACATGGTTAAGGAATCTTCATCCTTTAA
AAACGTTTCAAGACAAAGTGTATCTTTTATGTACTTCAAAATTTTTAATAAGGGTAAAGTTATTGCAAGT
ACAAAGTCTGTTAACATCTATGAAGATAAGATCGACGAAAGATTGGAAGATTTGTGTAACAACTTCGATG
ACGTATTGAAAAAGATTATAGACGTCACCTATGGTTACGAATCCTTATTCGTTAGTGAAACTTACTCTTA
CGTAATATTCTATGCTAAATCAATCTACTTTCCACAACCTAGATGCGTTAACAACTGGGGTAACAACATC
CCAAACATCTTGACATTCGATTCCTTTAAGCTTTTCACCGCAAACAAAAACAACGTTAGTTGTATCAAGC
AATGTTCAAGATTTTTGTGGCAAAAAGATTTCAACACTTTAGAAGAAATGATAGAATACAAGAACGGTAA
TATTTGTATCGTCACACCACAATTGCATATCAGCGATGTTAGAGACATCAAGTCATTCAACGATATCAGA
TTGTACTCAGAATCCCCTATTAAAACATTTTCCGTTATTGATAACACTATCACATATTTGTTTTACTTCA
AGGAACATTTGGGTGTTATTTTTAACTTCACTAAGTCAAGACATGATAGAAGAGTAACAAAATTTTCACC
ATTGTCCAAGTTCAGTGACGTCAAAAATATCACTGTTTGTTTCGATATCGAAAGTTACTTCGACCCAGAA
AAGGAATCTAACCAAGTTAACATCCCTTTCATTTGTTGCGCTTCAATCATCTATAATAAGGTTATTGGTA
ACATCGTCGATTTTGAAGGTAGAGACTGTGTCGCACAAATGATCGAATACGTTGTAGATATTTGCGGTGA
ATTGAACATAAGTTCTGTTGAATTGATCGCCCATAACGGTGGTGGTTATGATTTCCACTACATCTTGTCA
TCCATGTATAATCCAGCTGCAATTAAAAACATATTGATCAGAAACAACTCTTTTATTTCTTTTAATTTCG
CACATGATGGTGTCAAGTTCTCTGTTAAGGACAGTTACTCATTTTTGTCGTGTAGTTTGGCCAACGCTTC
TAAAGCATTTTTAAACGAAGGAACTTTTAAGAAAACTGATTTCCCTCATCACGACTTGAAAACTGCCGAT
GACTTATATAAGGTCTACAAGGAATGGAGTTCTGTTAACACAGAAATTAACCATGTCGTTGAAAAGGAAA
AGTTGTTGATCACCTCTGAACACATCGTTAACTTCACCAAGAACGATAAGAGTAAGACTTTGATCGAATG
GTCTAAGGATTACTGTAGAAACGACGTATTGGTCTTGTCTAAGGTTTGGTTGGAGTTTAAAAACGCTGTA
GAAGATATTTTTAACTGCGAATTGGTAGACCAAACCATGACTTTGGCTGGTTTGTCATACAAGTTGTTCC
AAGCAAACATGCCATTCGATGTCGAATTGAGACATCCTAATAAGGAAGACTACTTCAACATGAGAGAAGC
ATTGATTGGTGGTAGATGTATCTCTGTTAACGGTATCTACAGGGATGTTTTGTGCTTAGACGTAAAATCA
TTATATCCAGCTTCTATGGCTTTCTATGATCAACCTTACGGTTCTTTTAAGAGAGTTTCATCCAGACCAA
AAGATGAATTGGGTATCTATTACGTTAGAGTAACCACAAACAGAAACAACAAGTCAAACTTTTTCCCTAT
CAGATCCCATAATAAGATCACTTACAACAACTTCGAAGAATCAACTTATATTGCTTGGTACACAAACGTT
GATATTGACATTGGTTTGTCAGAAGGTCACAACATCGAATACATCCCTTTCGATTCCTATGGTAACATTG
GTTACTCATGGTCCAAAAAGGGTAAAATTTTTGAAAAGTACATCAGGGATGTTTTGTACAAATTGAAGAT
AAAATATGAAAAGCAAAATAACAAGGTAAAAAGAAATGTCATCAAATCTATCATGAACTCATTGTGGGGT
AAATTCGCCCAAAAGTGGGTTAACTTCGAATACTTCATCAAGTCAGAAGATGACATTGATTTCGAATCCG
AAGAAGCATATAAAATTTGGGATACAGACTTCATGTTGATCAAAAAGATTAAGGAATCTATCTACAGTTC
TAAGCCAATACAAAACGGTGTTTTTACTTTAAGTTGGGCCAGATATCACATGAAGTCTATTTGGGATGCA
GGTGCCAAAGAAGGTGCTGAATGTATCTATTCAGATACAGACTCCATATTCGTTCATAAGGAACACTTCA
AAAAGAATGCAAAGTTTATGTTGAACGGTTTGAAAGTACCAATCATCGGTTCTGAAGTCGGTCAATCTGA
ATTAGAATGTGAATTTGATAAATTGTTGTGCGCCGGTAAAAAGCAATACATGGGTTTCTACACTTACTTC
CAAGATGGTAAACCTTGCATCAAGGAAAAGAAAAGATTCAAAGGTATACCAAGTAACTACATCATACCTG
AATTGTATGCTCACTTGTTATCTGGTGCAGATAAGGAAGCCAAAATTCAATATTTAAAATTCAGAAGAGA
ATGGGGTTCCGTCAAGGGTTACATAGAAAATAAGACTGTCAAAGCCACCTAACTCGAGGCGAATTTCTTA
TGATTTATGATTTTTATTATTAAATAAGTTATAAAAAAAATAAGTGTATACAAATTTTAAAGTGACTCTT
AGGTTTTAAAACGAAAATTCTTATTCTTGAGTAACTCTTTCCTGTAGGTCAGGTTGCTTTCTCAGGTATA
GCATGAGGTCGCTCGACATGGAGGCCCAGAATACCCTCCTTGACAGTCTTGACGTGCGCAGCTCAGGGGC
ATGATGTGACTGTCGCCCGTACATTTAGCCCATACATCCCCATGTATAATCATTTGCATCCATACATTTT
GATGGCCGCACGGCGCGAAGCAAAAATTACGGCTCCTCGCTGCAGACCTGCGAGCAGGGAAACGCTCCCC
TCACAGACGCGTTGAATTGTCCCCACGCCGCGCCCCTGTAGAGAAATATAAAAGGTTAGGATTTGCCACT
GAGGTTCTTCTTTCATATACTTCCTTTTAAAATCTTGCTAGGATACAGTTCTCACATCACATCCGAACAT
AAACAACCATGGGTACCACTCTTGACGACACGGCTTACCGGTACCGCACCAGTGTCCCGGGGGACGCCGA
GGCCATCGAGGCACTGGATGGGTCCTTCACCACCGACACCGTCTTCCGCGTCACCGCCACCGGGGACGGC
TTCACCCTGCGGGAGGTGCCGGTGGACCCGCCCCTGACCAAGGTGTTCCCCGACGACGAATCGGACGACG
AATCGGACGACGGGGAGGACGGCGACCCGGACTCCCGGACGTTCGTCGCGTACGGGGACGACGGCGACCT
GGCGGGCTTCGTGGTCGTCTCGTACTCCGGCTGGAACCGCCGGCTGACCGTCGAGGACATCGAGGTCGCC
CCGGAGCACCGGGGGCACGGGGTCGGGCGCGCGTTGATGGGGCTCGCGACGGAGTTCGCCCGCGAGCGGG
GCGCCGGGCACCTCTGGCTGGAGGTCACCAACGTCAACGCACCGGCGATCCACGCGTACCGGCGGATGGG
GTTCACCCTCTGCGGCCTGGACACCGCCCTGTACGACGGCACCGCCTCGGACGGCGAGCAGGCGCTCTAC
ATGAGCATGCCCTGCCCCTAATCAGTACTGACAATAAAAAGATTCTTGTTTTCAAGAACTTGTCATTTGT
ATAGTTTTTTTATATTGTAGTTGTTCTATTTTAATCAAATGTTAGCGTGATTTATATTTTTTTTCGCCTC
GACATCATCTGCCCAGATGCGAAGTTAAGTGCGCAGAAAGTAATATCATGCGTCAATCGTATGTGAATGC
TGGTCGCTATACTGATATGACGTTTTATTACCTTTGATCACATTTCCACGCCATTTCGCATTCTCACCCT
CATAAGTCATACACCGAAAAGAAAGTTTAAGGGATCAATGAGCTTACTATAATCTCAGTATATTTATTTT
TATCGATGATTCACCACAACAATCTTGCTCCCGAAAAGAAAGCAGACGGAGTAGAAGCATTTGAAACTCC
TTCAGACCTTCAAGTATATATATATATATATGTATATGTGTACATTTTCACGCTAATACTAATGTATAAT
TAGAAGATAATTTTTACTCATTTTTCGTTATCTTCACGTCACCCGAACCTAGAACCAAATGTCATTTTCA
CGATATGTAAATAGTGAAATAGGCAAAAACGCCAAAAAGTAGTAAGCGCAACATACACTAAACCATTAAA
GAATATCTCGACCAGAATCTAACAGATATACATGTTCCGATAATGTCTGAGTTAGGTGAGTATTCTAAAT
TAGAAAACAAAGAGCTTAGAATTCCCGTCGACCTCTAGCTAGAGCTTGGCGTAATCATGGTCATAGCTGT
TTCCTGTGTGAAATTGTTATCCGCTCACAATTCCACACAACATACGAGCCGGAAGCATAAAGTGTAAAGC
CTGGGGTGCCTAATGAGTGAGCTAACTCACATTAATTGCGTTGCGCTCACTGCCCGCTTTCCAGTCGGGA
AACCTGTCGTGCCAGCTGCATTAATGAATCGGCCAACGCGCGGGGAGAGGCGGTTTGCGTATTGGGCGCT
CTTCCGCTTCCTCGCTCACTGACTCGCTGCGCTCGGTCGTTCGGCTGCGGCGAGCGGTATCAGCTCACTC
AAAGGCGGTAATACGGTTATCCACAGAATCAGGGGATAACGCAGGAAAGAACATGTGAGCAAAAGGCCAG
CAAAAGGCCAGGAACCGTAAAAAGGCCGCGTTGCTGGCGTTTTTCCATAGGCTCCGCCCCCCTGACGAGC
ATCACAAAAATCGACGCTCAAGTCAGAGGTGGCGAAACCCGACAGGACTATAAAGATACCAGGCGTTTCC
CCCTGGAAGCTCCCTCGTGCGCTCTCCTGTTCCGACCCTGCCGCTTACCGGATACCTGTCCGCCTTTCTC
CCTTCGGGAAGCGTGGCGCTTTCTCATAGCTCACGCTGTAGGTATCTCAGTTCGGTGTAGGTCGTTCGCT
CCAAGCTGGGCTGTGTGCACGAACCCCCCGTTCAGCCCGACCGCTGCGCCTTATCCGGTAACTATCGTCT
TGAGTCCAACCCGGTAAGACACGACTTATCGCCACTGGCAGCAGCCACTGGTAACAGGATTAGCAGAGCG
AGGTATGTAGGCGGTGCTACAGAGTTCTTGAAGTGGTGGCCTAACTACGGCTACACTAGAAGAACAGTAT
TTGGTATCTGCGCTCTGCTGAAGCCAGTTACCTTCGGAAAAAGAGTTGGTAGCTCTTGATCCGGCAAACA
AACCACCGCTGGTAGCGGTGGTTTTTTTGTTTGCAAGCAGCAGATTACGCGCAGAAAAAAAGGATCTCAA
GAAGATCCTTTGATCTTTTCTACGGGGTCTGACGCTCAGTGGAACGAAAACTCACGTTAAGGGATTTTGG
TCATGAGATTATCAAAAAGGATCTTCACCTAGATCCTTTTAAATTAAAAATGAAGTTTTAAATCAATCTA
AAGTATATATGAGTAAACTTGGTCTGACAGTTACCAATGCTTAATCAGTGAGGCACCTATCTCAGCGATC
TGTCTATTTCGTTCATCCATAGTTGCCTGACTCCCCGTCGTGTAGATAACTACGATACGGGAGGGCTTAC
CATCTGGCCCCAGTGCTGCAATGATACCGCGGGACCCACGCTCACCGGCTCCAGATTTATCAGCAATAAA
CCAGCCAGCCGGAAGGGCCGAGCGCAGAAGTGGTCCTGCAACTTTATCCGCCTCCATCCAGTCTATTAAT
TGTTGCCGGGAAGCTAGAGTAAGTAGTTCGCCAGTTAATAGTTTGCGCAACGTTGTTGCCATTGCTACAG
GCATCGTGGTGTCACGCTCGTCGTTTGGTATGGCTTCATTCAGCTCCGGTTCCCAACGATCAAGGCGAGT
TACATGATCCCCCATGTTGTGCAAAAAAGCGGTTAGCTCCTTCGGTCCTCCGATCGTTGTCAGAAGTAAG
TTGGCCGCAGTGTTATCACTCATGGTTATGGCAGCACTGCATAATTCTCTTACTGTCATGCCATCCGTAA
GATGCTTTTCTGTGACTGGTGAGTACTCAACCAAGTCATTCTGAGAATAGTGTATGCGGCGACCGAGTTG
CTCTTGCCCGGCGTCAATACGGGATAATACCGCGCCACATAGCAGAACTTTAAAAGTGCTCATCATTGGA
AAACGTTCTTCGGGGCGAAAACTCTCAAGGATCTTACCGCTGTTGAGATCCAGTTCGATGTAACCCACTC
GTGCACCCAACTGATCTTCAGCATCTTTTACTTTCACCAGCGTTTCTGGGTGAGCAAAAACAGGAAGGCA
AAATGCCGCAAAAAAGGGAATAAGGGCGACACGGAAATGTTGAATACTCATACTCTTCCTTTTTCAATAT
TATTGAAGCATTTATCAGGGTTATTGTCTCATGAGCGGATACATATTTGAATGTATTTAGAAAAATAAAC
AAATAGGGGTTCCGCGCACATTTCCCCGAAAAGTGCCACCTGACGTCGACGGATCGGGAGATC
